Addgene plasmid #214000: pEM13825
Purpose: PrpsM driven expression of eGFP
Depositing lab: Marc Erhardt. Depositing organization: Humboldt-Universitaet zu Berlin. Publication: Fluorescent tools for the standardized work in Gram-negative bacteria. Delgadillo-Guevara M, Halte M, Erhardt M, Popp PF. J Biol Eng. 2024 Apr 8;18(1):25. doi: 10.1186/s13036-024-00420-9. PubMed 38589953.
Backbone
  Vector backbone: pKH70-PrpsM
  Vector type: Bacterial Expression
Growth in bacteria
  Bacterial resistance: Ampicillin, 100 μg/mL
  Growth temperature: 37°C
  Growth strain: DH5alpha
  Copy number: Low Copy
Gene/Insert
  Gene/Insert name: eGFP
  Species: Synthetic
  Promoter: PrpsM
  Cloning method: Gibson Cloning
Terms and licenses: Academic/Nonprofit Terms; Industry Terms: Not Available to Industry
How to cite: pEM13825 was a gift from Marc Erhardt (Addgene plasmid # 214000 ; http://n2t.net/addgene:214000 ; RRID:Addgene_214000)
