[The description below was written by a language model from this plasmid's Addgene catalogue record and pLannotate feature annotations shown in this document.]
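Description:
pEM13825 is a small (about 3.2 kb) bacterial expression plasmid built on the pKH70-PrpsM backbone, in which eGFP is expressed from the PrpsM promoter. It belongs to a set of fluorescent tools intended for standardized work in Gram-negative bacteria. The plasmid is selected with ampicillin through a β-lactamase (AmpR) gene driven by its own bla promoter and followed by the phage lambda t0 terminator. The catalogue lists it as low copy. The feature annotation detects a p15A-type origin fragment, a short match to the RSF origin and an RNAI element, consistent with a p15A-family replicon whose copy number is controlled by antisense RNA and which is compatible with ColE1-type plasmids.

The expression cassette begins with sequence derived from the E. coli ribosomal protein gene region. The annotation picks up the rpmJ (ribosomal protein L36) coding sequence and the alpha operon ribosome binding site element, which lie upstream of rpsM in the native chromosome and presumably make up the PrpsM promoter and leader fragment. Ribosomal protein promoters of this kind generally give constitutive, growth-associated expression without an added inducer, although the record does not describe the promoter's behaviour. Downstream sits the green fluorescent protein open reading frame, which the automated annotation labels GFP (S65T) and the catalogue identifies as synthetic eGFP inserted by Gibson assembly. Transcription is stopped by the rrnB T1 terminator. No tags or fusion partners are annotated. The construct is suited to fluorescently labelling bacterial cells for microscopy or flow cytometry, or as an eGFP reference within a fluorescent protein toolkit.
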