Features (pLannotate 1.2.2; 10 found; start..end, strand, type, name):
     86..199     +  CDS            rpmJ (sequence withheld): RL36_ECOLI - Experimental evidence at protein level: Swiss-Prot protein existence level 1. From Escherichia coli (strain K12).
    269..380     +  ncRNA          Alpha RBS: Accession: RF00140 - Alpha operon ribosome binding site
    478..1191    +  CDS            GFP (S65T): GFP (S65T) is a basic (constitutively fluorescent) green fluorescent protein published in 1995, derived from Aequorea victoria.
   1209..1295    +  terminator     rrnB T1 terminator: Escherichia coli rrnB; transcription terminator T1 from the E. coli rrnB gene
   1323..1379    -  rep_origin     RSF ori (fragment): Plasmids containing the RSF 1030 origin of replication can be propagated in E. coli cells that contain additional plasmids with compatible origins.
   1466..1810    -  rep_origin     p15A ori (fragment): Plasmids containing the medium-copy-number p15A origin of replication can be propagated in E. coli cells that contain a second plasmid with the ColE1 origin.
   1880..1981    +  ncRNA          RNAI: Accession: RF00106 - RNAI
   2048..2142    -  terminator     lambda t0 terminator: transcription terminator from phage lambda
   2172..3032    -  CDS            AmpR: β-lactamase; bla; confers resistance to ampicillin, carbenicillin, and related antibiotics
   3033..3137    -  promoter       AmpR promoter: bla
>Addgene plasmid #214000 | pEM13825 | addgene full sequence | sequence record 424906 | Addgene NGS Result
CTCGAGGATCCCGGGTACCTGCAGCTAGCGTCGACGAAAGGCTACGGCCGTTAATTGGTCGCCTGAGAAG
TTACGGAGAGTAAAA
[114 nt withheld, positions 86-199]
TGATTTTTTCGCATATTTTTCTTGCAAAGTTGGGTTGAGCTGGCTAGATTAGCCAGCCAATCTTTTGTAT
GTCTGTACGTTTCCATTTGAGTATCCTGAAAACGGGCTTTTCAGCATGGTACGTACATATTAAATAGTAG
GAGTGCATAGTGGCCCGTATAGCAGGCATTAACATTCCTGATCAGAAACACGCCGTGATCGCGTTAACTT
CGATCTACGGTGTCGGCAAGACCCGTTCTAAAGCCATCCTGGCTGGAATTCATAAGGAGGAAAAACATAT
GAGCAAAGGCGAAGAACTGTTCACCGGGGTGGTGCCCATCCTGGTCGAGCTGGACGGCGACGTAAACGGC
CACAAGTTCAGCGTGTCCGGCGAGGGCGAGGGCGATGCCACCTACGGCAAGCTGACCCTGAAGTTCATCT
GCACCACCGGCAAGCTGCCCGTGCCCTGGCCCACCCTCGTGACCACCCTGACCTACGGCGTGCAGTGCTT
CAGCCGCTACCCCGACCACATGAAGCAGCACGACTTCTTCAAGTCCGCCATGCCCGAAGGCTACGTCCAG
GAGCGCACCATCTTCTTCAAGGACGACGGCAACTACAAGACCCGCGCCGAGGTGAAGTTCGAGGGCGACA
CCCTGGTGAACCGCATCGAGCTGAAGGGCATCGACTTCAAGGAGGACGGCAACATCCTGGGGCACAAGCT
GGAGTACAACTACAACAGCCACAACGTCTATATCATGGCCGACAAGCAGAAGAACGGCATCAAGGTGAAC
TTCAAGATCCGCCACAACATCGAGGACGGCAGCGTGCAGCTCGCCGACCACTACCAGCAGAACACCCCCA
TCGGCGACGGCCCCGTGCTGCTGCCCGACAACCACTACCTGAGCACCCAGTCCGCCCTGAGCAAAGACCC
CAACGAGAAGCGCGATCACATGGTCCTGCTGGAGTTCGTGACCGCCGCCGGGATCACTCTCGGCATGGAT
GAACTGTATAAATAATAATCTAGAGGCATCAAATAAAACGAAAGGCTCAGTCGAAAGACTGGGCCTTTCG
TTTTATCTGTTGTTTGTCGGTGAACGCTCTCCTGAGTAGGACAAATCCGCCGCCCTAGACCTAGGCGGAG
ATATTCCGCTTCCTCGCTCACTGACTCGCTCCGCTCGGTCGTTCGGCTGCGGCGAGCGGTACCGGCTTAC
TGGCGGGGCGGAAATTTCCTGGAAGATGCCAGGAAGAAACTTAACAGGGAAGCGATAAGGCCACGGCAGA
GCCGTTTTTCCATAGGCTCCGCCCCCCTGACAAGCATCACGAAATCTGACGCTCAAATCAGTGGTGGCGA
AACCCGACAGGACTTAAAGATACCAGGCGTTTCCCCCTGGTGGCTCCCTCGTGCGCTCTCCTGTTCCTGC
CTTTCGGTTTACCGGTGTCACTCCGCTGTTATGGCCGCGTTTATCTCATTCCACGCCTGACACTCGGTTC
CGGGAAGGCAGTTCGCTCCAAGCTGGACTGTATGCACGAACCCCCCGTTCAGTCCGACTGCTGCGCCTGT
TCCGGTAACTATCGACTTGAGTCCAAGCCGGAAAGACACGACAAAGCGCCACTGGCAGCAGCCACTGGTA
AGAGGGTGTACAAGAGATTACTGATGCAGAGTTCTTGAAGTCAGAGCCAAACTACGGCTAAACTGGAAGG
ACGAATTTGGTGGCAGCGGTCTTGTACACCCTGTTACCACGGTTCAGAAGTTCCCCAACTTACTGAACCT
TCGAAAAACCACCTCCCCAGGTGGTTTTTTCGTTTTCAGAGCAAGAGATTACGACGCAACGGAAAGGATC
TCAAGAGGTTCATCTTACTAGTGCTTGGATTCTCACCAATAAAAAACGCCCGGCGGCAACCGAGCGTTCT
GAACAAATCCAGATGGAGTTCTGAGGTCATTACTGGATCTATCAACAGGAGTCCAAGCGAGCTCGTAAAC
TTGGTCTGACAGTTACCAATGCTTAATCAGTGAGGCACCTATCTCAGCGATCTGTCTATTTCGTTCATCC
ATAGTTGCCTGACTCCCCGTCGTGTAGATAACTACGATACGGGAGGGCTTACCATCTGGCCCCAGTGCTG
CAATGATACCGCGAGACCCACGCTCACCGGCTCCAGATTTATCAGCAATAAACCAGCCAGCCGGAAGGGC
CGAGCGCAGAAGTGGTCCTGCAACTTTATCCGCCTCCATCCAGTCTATTAATTGTTGCCGGGAAGCTAGA
GTAAGTAGTTCGCCAGTTAATAGTTTGCGCAACGTTGTTGCCATTGCTACAGGCATCGTGGTGTCACGCT
CGTCGTTTGGTATGGCTTCATTCAGCTCCGGTTCCCAACGATCAAGGCGAGTTACATGATCCCCCATGTT
GTGCAAAAAAGCGGTTAGCTCCTTCGGTCCTCCGATCGTTGTCAGAAGTAAGTTGGCCGCAGTGTTATCA
CTCATGGTTATGGCAGCACTGCATAATTCTCTTACTGTCATGCCATCCGTAAGATGCTTTTCTGTGACTG
GTGAGTACTCAACCAAGTCATTCTGAGAATAGTGTATGCGGCGACCGAGTTGCTCTTGCCCGGCGTCAAT
ACGGGATAATACCGCGCCACATAGCAGAACTTTAAAAGTGCTCATCATTGGAAAACGTTCTTCGGGGCGA
AAACTCTCAAGGATCTTACCGCTGTTGAGATCCAGTTCGATGTAACCCACTCGTGCACCCAACTGATCTT
CAGCATCTTTTACTTTCACCAGCGTTTCTGGGTGAGCAAAAACAGGAAGGCAAAATGCCGCAAAAAAGGG
AATAAGGGCGACACGGAAATGTTGAATACTCATACTCTTCCTTTTTCAATATTATTGAAGCATTTATCAG
GGTTATTGTCTCATGAGCGGATACATATTTGAATGTATTTAGAAAAATAAACAAATAGGGGTTCCGCGCA
CATTTCCCCGAAAAGTGCCACCTGACGTCTAAGAAACCATTATTATCATGACATTAACCTATAAAAATAG
GCGTATCACGAGGCCCTTTCGTCTTCAC
